>Addgene plasmid #110538 | pRS315Nab3Q->E | addgene full sequence | sequence record 213348 | Addgene NGS Result
AGGGCGAATTGGAGCTCCACCGCGGTGGCGGCCGCTCTAGAACTAGTGGATCCAGTGTAACCCTGAATTG
TTGAAGAGAAAATGAAGCGGAAGAAGCAAAGGACAAAAAACAATTCATTTGATTTTGCCACTTCTAAATG
AAGGTCTAATAAAAGCTATCTTGAGCATCTTTATTAGATTCTGCACAGCAACAAGCGATTTTCTTTGGTC
AAAATATAATAATTGACTTACGTTTTTCCCGGACTGTCCTTTCATAATATAATAACCATCTGCAAGCCAT
GTCAGATGAAAACCATAACAGTGATGTTCAAGATATTCCTTCACCTGAACTATCCGTCGATAGTAACTCT
AACGAGAATGAATTGATGAATAACTCAAGCGCAGACGATGGAATCGAATTTGACGCCCCAGAGGAAGAAA
GAGAAGCCGAAAGGGAGGAGGAAAATGAAGAACAACACGAACTGGAAGATGTGAACGATGAAGAGGAGGA
AGATAAGGAGGAAAAAGGAGAGGAAAACGGGGAAGTAATAAACACAGAAGAAGAAGAAGAAGAAGAACAT
CAACAAAAAGGCGGAAATGATGATGACGATGATGATAATGAAGAGGAAGAAGAGGAAGAAGAGGATGATG
ACGATGATGATGATGACGACGATGATGATGAAGAAGAAGAAGAAGAAGAAGAAGAAGAAGGCAACGACAA
CAGTTCGGTAGGCTCAGATAGTGCCGCTGAAGACGGTGAGGATGAGGAAGACAAAAAGGATAAAACCAAA
GATAAAGAGGTCGAACTTCGCCGTGAAACATTGGAAAAAGAACAAAAGGACGTAGATGAAGCTATAAAAA
AAATAACTCGTGAAGAAAATGATAATACTCACTTTCCAACTAATATGGAAAATGTTAATTACGATCTTTT
ACAAAAGCAAGTCAAGTACATTATGGACAGTAACATGCTAAATTTGCCTCAGTTTCAACATTTACCTCAA
GAAGAAAAGATGTCTGCGATTTTAGCAATGTTAAATTCAAATTCTGACACAGCTCTTTCCGTACCTCCTC
ATGATAGTACTATCTCAACAACAGCTAGCGCCTCAGCCACAAGCGGCGCAAGAAGCAATGATCAAAGAAA
ACCTCCATTGTCAGATGCCCAAAGACGTATGAGATTTCCTAGGGCGGATTTATCTAAGCCGATTACCGAA
GAAGAACACGACCGTTATGCAGCCTATTTGCACGGTGAAAATAAAATCACCGAGATGCACAATATTCCTC
CGAAGTCAAGATTATTCATTGGTAATTTGCCGCTAAAGAACGTTTCTAAGGAGGATTTATTTAGGATTTT
CTCTCCATACGGTCATATCATGCAAATCAATATCAAAAATGCCTTTGGATTCATTCAGTTTGACAACCCT
CAAAGCGTTAGAGATGCAATTGAATGCGAGTCTCAAGAAATGAACTTTGGCAAAAAGTTGATCCTGGAAG
TTTCTAGCTCGAATGCTCGTCCTCAATTTGATCATGGTGATCACGGTACAAACAGTAGTTCTACTTTTAT
TTCTTCCGCAAAACGACCATTTCAAACTGAATCTGGTGACATGTACAATGACGACAATGGTGCTGGCTAC
AAGAAATCCAGAAGACACACCGTTTCTTGCAACATTTTCGTTAAAAGAACCGCAGATCGTACGTATGCCA
TTGAGGTTTTCAACAGGTTTAGGGACGGGACTGGTTTGGAAACTGATATGATTTTCTTGAAACCAAGAAT
GGAACTGGGAAAGCTTATCAATGATGCCGCATATAATGGGGTGTGGGGCGTTGTTTTAGTTAATAAAACA
CACAATGTAGATGTTCAAACTTTCTACAAAGGCTCACAAGGTGAAACGAAATTTGATGAATATATTAGCA
TATCCGCTGATGACGCAGTTGCCATTTTTAATAACATCAAAAACAACAGAAATAATTCTCGTCCTACTGA
TTACCGTGCTATGAGCCATCAGCAAAACATATATGGCGCTCCTCCTCTTCCTGTTCCAAACGGCCCAGCT
GTCGGACCTCCTCCTCAAACAAACTATTACCAGGGTTACAGTATGCCTCCTCCACAACAACAACAGCAAC
AGCCATATGGTAATTATGGGATGCCACCACCATCCCATGACCAAGGATATGGTTCTCAACCTCCAATTCC
AATGAATCAGAGCTACGGTCGCTACCAGACTTCTATTCCACCACCACCTCCACAACAACAAATTCCTCAA
GGGTATGGTCGTTATCAGGCTGGTCCGCCTCCTCAACCACCTTCTGAAACTCCAATGGACGAGCAAGAAC
TATTATCTGCCATTGAAAACCTTCCACCTAACGTTGTATCGAATTTGCTTTCAATGGCCGAACAAGAGCA
AGAACAACCTCATGCTGAGCAGGAATTGGTTGGTTTAATAGAATCAATGGAAGGCGAGGCTCCTGAACAA
GAGCAAGAACAGTTGGGTGGATATTCCTCTATGAACTCATCCTCTCCCCCTCCTATGAGTACCAATTACA
ATGGTGAAAATATATCTGCAAAACCCTCTGCCCCACCAATGTCACACGAACCTCCGCCACCTGAACAACA
ACAAGAACAAGAACAAGAGCAAGAGCAAGAGCAAGAGCAACCTGCTGGCAATAATGTTCAAAGTCTATTA
GATAGTTTAGCAAAACTACAAAAATAGACTCCCTTTTTTCAATCTTTTCCATTTCTTGTACATTATACTT
GAATTCTTTTAATTGGACGAAAAATTTTTAAGGAAAGTAGATTGATATGGTTTGCATAAATTCGACATAG
CGGTTTATGCTTTAATCGTTTTCCCTTCCCAAATTGGACTAGGACTTAATTCTTACTATTGCTGCATCTC
TTTCAGAACGAAAAACTCTTTACCCTGTTATAAATTTCTTTTATTTCTTCCTTATCAAATGCTATTTGGT
CTATTTATTTCACTTACACGCACCTCTTCATTTGTTTCCTCTGCTCGAGGGGGGGCCCGGTACCAGCTTT
TGTTCCCTTTAGTGAGGGTTAATTTCGAGCTTGGCGTAATCATGGTCATAGCTGTTTCCTGTGTGAAATT
GTTATCCGCTCACAATTCCACACAACATACGAGCCGGAAGCATAAAGTGTAAAGCCTGGGGTGCCTAATG
AGTGAGCTAACTCACATTAATTGCGTTGCGCTCACTGCCCGCTTTCCAGTCGGGAAACCTGTCGTGCCAG
CTGCATTAATGAATCGGCCAACGCGCGGGGAGAGGCGGTTTGCGTATTGGGCGCTCTTCCGCTTCCTCGC
TCACTGACTCGCTGCGCTCGGTCGTTCGGCTGCGGCGAGCGGTATCAGCTCACTCAAAGGCGGTAATACG
GTTATCCACAGAATCAGGGGATAACGCAGGAAAGAACATGTGAGCAAAAGGCCAGCAAAAGGCCAGGAAC
CGTAAAAAGGCCGCGTTGCTGGCGTTTTTCCATAGGCTCCGCCCCCCTGACGAGCATCACAAAAATCGAC
GCTCAAGTCAGAGGTGGCGAAACCCGACAGGACTATAAAGATACCAGGCGTTTCCCCCTGGAAGCTCCCT
CGTGCGCTCTCCTGTTCCGACCCTGCCGCTTACCGGATACCTGTCCGCCTTTCTCCCTTCGGGAAGCGTG
GCGCTTTCTCATAGCTCACGCTGTAGGTATCTCAGTTCGGTGTAGGTCGTTCGCTCCAAGCTGGGCTGTG
TGCACGAACCCCCCGTTCAGCCCGACCGCTGCGCCTTATCCGGTAACTATCGTCTTGAGTCCAACCCGGT
AAGACACGACTTATCGCCACTGGCAGCAGCCACTGGTAACAGGATTAGCAGAGCGAGGTATGTAGGCGGT
GCTACAGAGTTCTTGAAGTGGTGGCCTAACTACGGCTACACTAGAAGAACAGTATTTGGTATCTGCGCTC
TGCTGAAGCCAGTTACCTTCGGAAAAAGAGTTGGTAGCTCTTGATCCGGCAAACAAACCACCGCTGGTAG
CGGTGGTTTTTTTGTTTGCAAGCAGCAGATTACGCGCAGAAAAAAAGGATCTCAAGAAGATCCTTTGATC
TTTTCTACGGGGTCTGACGCTCAGTGGAACGAAAACTCACGTTAAGGGATTTTGGTCATGAGATTATCAA
AAAGGATCTTCACCTAGATCCTTTTAAATTAAAAATGAAGTTTTAAATCAATCTAAAGTATATATGAGTA
AACTTGGTCTGACAGTTACCAATGCTTAATCAGTGAGGCACCTATCTCAGCGATCTGTCTATTTCGTTCA
TCCATAGTTGCCTGACTCCCCGTCGTGTAGATAACTACGATACGGGAGGGCTTACCATCTGGCCCCAGTG
CTGCAATGATACCGCGAGACCCACGCTCACCGGCTCCAGATTTATCAGCAATAAACCAGCCAGCCGGAAG
GGCCGAGCGCAGAAGTGGTCCTGCAACTTTATCCGCCTCCATCCAGTCTATTAATTGTTGCCGGGAAGCT
AGAGTAAGTAGTTCGCCAGTTAATAGTTTGCGCAACGTTGTTGCCATTGCTACAGGCATCGTGGTGTCAC
GCTCGTCGTTTGGTATGGCTTCATTCAGCTCCGGTTCCCAACGATCAAGGCGAGTTACATGATCCCCCAT
GTTGTGCAAAAAAGCGGTTAGCTCCTTCGGTCCTCCGATCGTTGTCAGAAGTAAGTTGGCCGCAGTGTTA
TCACTCATGGTTATGGCAGCACTGCATAATTCTCTTACTGTCATGCCATCCGTAAGATGCTTTTCTGTGA
CTGGTGAGTACTCAACCAAGTCATTCTGAGAATAGTGTATGCGGCGACCGAGTTGCTCTTGCCCGGCGTC
AATACGGGATAATACCGCGCCACATAGCAGAACTTTAAAAGTGCTCATCATTGGAAAACGTTCTTCGGGG
CGAAAACTCTCAAGGATCTTACCGCTGTTGAGATCCAGTTCGATGTAACCCACTCGTGCACCCAACTGAT
CTTCAGCATCTTTTACTTTCACCAGCGTTTCTGGGTGAGCAAAAACAGGAAGGCAAAATGCCGCAAAAAA
GGGAATAAGGGCGACACGGAAATGTTGAATACTCATACTCTTCCTTTTTCAATATTATTGAAGCATTTAT
CAGGGTTATTGTCTCATGAGCGGATACATATTTGAATGTATTTAGAAAAATAAACAAATAGGGGTTCCGC
GCACATTTCCCCGAAAAGTGCCACCTGGGTCCTTTTCATCACGTGCTATAAAAATAATTATAATTTAAAT
TTTTTAATATAAATATATAAATTAAAAATAGAAAGTAAAAAAAGAAATTAAAGAAAAAATAGTTTTTGTT
TTCCGAAGATGTAAAAGACTCTAGGGGGATCGCCAACAAATACTACCTTTTATCTTGCTCTTCCTGCTCT
CAGGTATTAATGCCGAATTGTTTCATCTTGTCTGTGTAGAAGACCACACACGAAAATCCTGTGATTTTAC
ATTTTACTTATCGTTAATCGAATGTATATCTATTTAATCTGCTTTTCTTGTCTAATAAATATATATGTAA
AGTACGCTTTTTGTTGAAATTTTTTAAACCTTTGTTTATTTTTTTTTCTTCATTCCGTAACTCTTCTACC
TTCTTTATTTACTTTCTAAAATCCAAATACAAAACATAAAAATAAATAAACACAGAGTAAATTCCCAAAT
TATTCCATCATTAAAAGATACGAGGCGCGTGTAAGTTACAGGCAAGCGATCCGTCCTAAGAAACCATTAT
TATCATGACATTAACCTATAAAAATAGGCGTATCACGAGGCCCTTTCGTCTCGCGCGTTTCGGTGATGAC
GGTGAAAACCTCTGACACATGCAGCTCCCGGAGACGGTCACAGCTTGTCTGTAAGCGGATGCCGGGAGCA
GACAAGCCCGTCAGGGCGCGTCAGCGGGTGTTGGCGGGTGTCGGGGCTGGCTTAACTATGCGGCATCAGA
GCAGATTGTACTGAGAGTGCACCATATCGACTACGTCGTTAAGGCCGTTTCTGACAGAGTAAAATTCTTG
AGGGAACTTTCACCATTATGGGAAATGGTTCAAGAAGGTATTGACTTAAACTCCATCAAATGGTCAGGTC
ATTGAGTGTTTTTTATTTGTTGTATTTTTTTTTTTTTAGAGAAAATCCTCCAATATATAAATTAGGAATC
ATAGTTTCATGATTTTCTGTTACACCTAACTTTTTGTGTGGTGCCCTCCTCCTTGTCAATATTAATGTTA
AAGTGCAATTCTTTTTCCTTATCACGTTGAGCCATTAGTATCAATTTGCTTACCTGTATTCCTTTACATC
CTCCTTTTTCTCCTTCTTGATAAATGTATGTAGATTGCGTATATAGTTTCGTCTACCCTATGAACATATT
CCATTTTGTAATTTCGTGTCGTTTCTATTATGAATTTCATTTATAAAGTTTATGTACAAATATCATAAAA
AAAGAGAATCTTTTTAAGCAAGGATTTTCTTAACTTCTTCGGCGACAGCATCACCGACTTCGGTGGTACT
GTTGGAACCACCTAAATCACCAGTTCTGATACCTGCATCCAAAACCTTTTTAACTGCATCTTCAATGGCC
TTACCTTCTTCAGGCAAGTTCAATGACAATTTCAACATCATTGCAGCAGACAAGATAGTGGCGATAGGGT
TGACCTTATTCTTTGGCAAATCTGGAGCAGAACCGTGGCATGGTTCGTACAAACCAAATGCGGTGTTCTT
GTCTGGCAAAGAGGCCAAGGACGCAGATGGCAACAAACCCAAGGAACCTGGGATAACGGAGGCTTCATCG
GAGATGATATCACCAAACATGTTGCTGGTGATTATAATACCATTTAGGTGGGTTGGGTTCTTAACTAGGA
TCATGGCGGCAGAATCAATCAATTGATGTTGAACCTTCAATGTAGGGAATTCGTTCTTGATGGTTTCCTC
CACAGTTTTTCTCCATAATCTTGAAGAGGCCAAAACATTAGCTTTATCCAAGGACCAAATAGGCAATGGT
GGCTCATGTTGTAGGGCCATGAAAGCGGCCATTCTTGTGATTCTTTGCACTTCTGGAACGGTGTATTGTT
CACTATCCCAAGCGACACCATCACCATCGTCTTCCTTTCTCTTACCAAAGTAAATACCTCCCACTAATTC
TCTGACAACAACGAAGTCAGTACCTTTAGCAAATTGTGGCTTGATTGGAGATAAGTCTAAAAGAGAGTCG
GATGCAAAGTTACATGGTCTTAAGTTGGCGTACAATTGAAGTTCTTTACGGATTTTTAGTAAACCTTGTT
CAGGTCTAACACTACCGGTACCCCATTTAGGACCACCCACAGCACCTAACAAAACGGCATCAGCCTTCTT
GGAGGCTTCCAGCGCCTCATCTGGAAGTGGAACACCTGTAGCATCGATAGCAGCACCACCAATTAAATGA
TTTTCGAAATCGAACTTGACATTGGAACGAACATCAGAAATAGCTTTAAGAACCTTAATGGCTTCGGCTG
TGATTTCTTGACCAACGTGGTCACCTGGCAAAACGACGATCTTCTTAGGGGCAGACATTAGAATGGTATA
TCCTTGAAATATATATATATATATTGCTGAAATGTAAAAGGTAAGAAAAGTTAGAAAGTAAGACGATTGC
TAACCACCTATTGGAAAAAACAATAGGTCCTTAAATAATATTGTCAACTTCAAGTATTGTGATGCAAGCA
TTTAGTCATGAACGCTTCTCTATTCTATATGAAAAGCCGGTTCCGGCGCTCTCACCTTTCCTTTTTCTCC
CAATTTTTCAGTTGAAAAAGGTATATGCGTCAGGCGACCTCTGAAATTAACAAAAAATTTCCAGTCATCG
AATTTGATTCTGTGCGATAGCGCCCCTGTGTGTTCTCGTTATGTTGAGGAAAAAAATAATGGTTGCTAAG
AGATTCGAACTCTTGCATCTTACGATACCTGAGTATTCCCACAGTTAACTGCGGTCAAGATATTTCTTGA
ATCAGGCGCCTTAGACCGCTCGGCCAAACAACCAATTACTTGTTGAGAAATAGAGTATAATTATCCTATA
AATATAACGTTTTTGAACACACATGAACAAGGAAGTACAGGACAATTGATTTTGAAGAGAATGTGGATTT
TGATGTAATTGTTGGGATTCCATTTTTAATAAGGCAATAATATTAGGTATGTAGATATACTAGAAGTTCT
CCTCGACCGGTCGATATGCGGTGTGAAATACCGCACAGATGCGTAAGGAGAAAATACCGCATCAGGAAAT
TGTAAGCGTTAATATTTTGTTAAAATTCGCGTTAAATTTTTGTTAAATCAGCTCATTTTTTAACCAATAG
GCCGAAATCGGCAAAATCCCTTATAAATCAAAAGAATAGACCGAGATAGGGT
[37 nt withheld, positions 8383-8419]
AAAGAACGTGGACTCCAACGTCAAAGG
[49 nt withheld, positions 8447-8495]
T
[91 nt withheld, positions 8497-8587]
G
[124 nt withheld, positions 8589-8712]
CCATTCGCCATTCAGGCTGCGCAACTGTTGGGAAGGGCGATCGGTGCGGGCCTCTTCGCTATTACGCCAG
CTGGCGAAAGGGGGATGTGCTGCAAGGCGATTAAGTTGGGTAACGCCAGGGTTTTCCCAGTCACGACGTT
GTAAAACGACGGCCAGTGAATTGTAATACGACTCACTAT
Features (pLannotate 1.2.2; 22 found; start..end, strand, type, name):
     12..53      +  misc_feature   MCS (fragment): pBluescript multiple cloning site
    279..2684    +  CDS            NAB3: NAB3_YEAST - Also known as HMD1. Experimental evidence at protein level: Swiss-Prot protein existence level 1. May be required for packaging pre-mRNAs into ribonucleoprotein structures amenable to efficient nuclear RNA processing. Binds to poly(A)+ RNA. Appears to act in the maintenance of CLN3 mRNA levels. From Saccharomyces cerevisiae (strain ATCC 204508 / S288c) (Baker's yeast).
   2984..3004    +  misc_feature   MCS (fragment): pBluescript multiple cloning site
   3016..3034    -  promoter       T3 promoter: promoter for bacteriophage T3 RNA polymerase
   3079..3095    -  protein_bind   lac operator: The lac repressor binds to the lac operator to inhibit transcription in E. coli. This inhibition can be relieved by adding lactose or isopropyl-β-D-thiogalactopyranoside (IPTG). lac repressor encoded by lacI
   3103..3133    -  promoter       lac promoter: promoter for the E. coli lac operon
   3148..3169    -  protein_bind   CAP binding site: CAP binding activates transcription in the presence of cAMP. E. coli catabolite activator protein
   3182..3274    -  CDS            lacI (fragment): lac repressor; lacI; The lac repressor binds to the lac operator to inhibit transcription in E. coli. This inhibition can be relieved by adding lactose or isopropyl-β-D-thiogalactopyranoside (IPTG).
   3457..4045    -  rep_origin     ori: high-copy-number ColE1/pMB1/pBR322/pUC origin of replication
   4216..5076    -  CDS            AmpR: β-lactamase; bla; confers resistance to ampicillin, carbenicillin, and related antibiotics
   5077..5181    -  promoter       AmpR promoter: bla
   5218..5721    +  misc_feature   CEN/ARS: S. cerevisiae CEN6 centromere fused to an autonomously replicating sequence
   5790..5825    +  CDS            rop (fragment): Rop protein, which maintains plasmids at low copy number; rop
   5927..5977    +  misc_feature   bom (fragment): basis of mobility region from pBR322
   5976..6092    +  CDS            NFS1 (fragment): NFS1_YEAST - Also known as SPL1 From Saccharomyces cerevisiae (strain ATCC 204508 / S288c) (Baker's yeast).
   6454..7548    -  CDS            LEU2: 3-isopropylmalate dehydrogenase, required for leucine biosynthesis; S. cerevisiae LEU2; yeast auxotrophic marker
   7549..7956    -  promoter       LEU2 promoter: S. cerevisiae LEU2
   8096..8173    -  CDS            YO192_YEAST (fragment): Experimental evidence at protein level: Swiss-Prot protein existence level 1. From Saccharomyces cerevisiae (strain ATCC 204508 / S288c) (Baker's yeast).
   8204..8256    +  misc_feature   bom (fragment): basis of mobility region from pBR322
   8284..8712    -  rep_origin     f1 ori (sequence partly withheld): f1 bacteriophage origin of replication; arrow indicates direction of (+) strand synthesis
   8716..8873    -  CDS            lacZα (fragment): LacZα fragment of β-galactosidase; lacZ fragment
   8876..3       +  promoter       T7 promoter (across the origin): promoter for bacteriophage T7 RNA polymerase
