[The description below was written by a language model from this plasmid's Addgene catalogue record and pLannotate feature annotations shown in this document.]
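Description:
pRS315Nab3Q->E is a yeast expression plasmid built on pRS315, a yeast–E. coli shuttle vector of the centromeric type. In Saccharomyces cerevisiae it is maintained through a CEN6/ARS element, which gives stable, low-copy, chromosome-like segregation, and it is selected by the LEU2 marker (3-isopropylmalate dehydrogenase with its own promoter) in leucine-auxotrophic strains. In bacteria it replicates from a ColE1/pUC-type origin and is selected with ampicillin through the β-lactamase gene. An f1 origin for single-stranded DNA production is also present. So are the usual pBluescript-derived remnants: flanking T7 and T3 promoters, lac promoter/operator and a lacZα fragment interrupted by the insert. Small annotated fragments of rop, bom, lacI, NFS1 and another yeast ORF appear to be backbone or LEU2-flanking remnants rather than functional parts.

The insert, cloned between BamHI and XhoI sites of the polylinker, is the S. cerevisiae NAB3 gene (YPL190C, also called HMD1), which encodes an RNA-binding protein that acts as a transcription termination factor. According to the record, expression is driven by the endogenous NAB3 promoter. The feature table does not annotate that promoter separately, but there is unannotated sequence of a few hundred bases on either side of the coding region that would accommodate native flanking regulatory DNA. The allele carries glutamine-to-glutamate substitutions in the Nab3 low-complexity domain; the exact positions and number of changes are not stated, and no epitope tag is annotated. The associated work examined the determinants of amyloid formation by Nab3. The plasmid therefore suits expressing this mutant at near-native levels in yeast to test how the glutamine residues of that domain contribute to Nab3 assembly and function.
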