Addgene plasmid #110538: pRS315Nab3Q->E
Purpose: Expresses yeast NAB3 using the endogenous promoter
Depositing lab: Daniel Reines. Depositing organization: Emory University. Publication: Determinants of Amyloid Formation for the Yeast Termination Factor Nab3. O'Rourke TW, Reines D. PLoS One. 2016 Mar 8;11(3):e0150865. doi: 10.1371/journal.pone.0150865. eCollection 2016. PubMed 26954508.
Backbone
  Vector backbone: pRS315
  Vector type: Yeast Expression
Growth in bacteria
  Bacterial resistance: Ampicillin, 100 μg/mL
  Growth temperature: 30°C
  Growth strain: DH5alpha
  Copy number: Low Copy
Gene/Insert
  Gene/Insert name: NAB3
  Species: S. cerevisiae (budding yeast)
  Mutation: Q to E mutations in Nab3 low complexity domain
  Entrez Gene: NAB3 (a.k.a. YPL190C, HMD1)
  Cloning method: Restriction Enzyme; 5′ cloning site BamHI (unknown if destroyed); 3′ cloning site XhoI (unknown if destroyed)
  Sequencing primers: 5′ unknown
Terms and licenses: Academic/Nonprofit Terms; Industry Terms: Not Available to Industry
How to cite: pRS315Nab3Q->E was a gift from Daniel Reines (Addgene plasmid # 110538 ; http://n2t.net/addgene:110538 ; RRID:Addgene_110538)
